>Addgene plasmid #131982 | pDONR221_SLC25A4 | addgene full sequence | sequence record 260257 | Addgene NGS Result
CTTTCCTGCGTTATCCCCTGATTCTGTGGATAACCGTATTACCGCCTTTGAGTGAGCTGATACCGCTCGC
CGCAGCCGAACGACCGAGCGCAGCGAGTCAGTGAGCGAGGAAGCGGAAGAGCGCCCAATACGCAAACCGC
CTCTCCCCGCGCGTTGGCCGATTCATTAATGCAGCTGGCACGACAGGTTTCCCGACTGGAAAGCGGGCAG
TGAGCGCAACGCAATTAATACGCGTACCGCTAGCCAGGAAGAGTTTGTAGAAACGCAAAAAGGCCATCCG
TCAGGATGGCCTTCTGCTTAGTTTGATGCCTGGCAGTTTATGGCGGGCGTCCTGCCCGCCACCCTCCGGG
CCGTTGCTTCACAACGTTCAAATCCGCTCCCGGCGGATTTGTCCTACTCAGGAGAGCGTTCACCGACAAA
CAACAGATAAAACGAAAGGCCCAGTCTTCCGACTGAGCCTTTCGTTTTATTTGATGCCTGGCAGTTCCCT
ACTCTCGCGTTAACGCTAGCATGGATGTTTTCCCAGTCACGACGTTGTAAAACGACGGCCAGTCTTAAGC
TCGGGCCCCAAATAATGATTTTATTTTGACTGATAGTGACCTGTTCGTTGCAACACATTGATGAGCAATG
CTTTTTTATAATGCCAACTTTGTACAAAAAAGCAGGCTCCACCATGGGCGACCACGCCTGGTCCTTCCTG
AAGGATTTTCTGGCAGGAGGAGTGGCAGCAGCCGTGTCTAAGACCGCCGTGGCCCCCATCGAGAGAGTGA
AGCTGCTGCTGCAGGTGCAGCACGCCAGCAAGCAGATCTCCGCCGAGAAGCAGTATAAGGGCATCATCGA
TTGCGTGGTGAGGATCCCAAAGGAGCAGGGCTTCCTGAGCTTTTGGCGCGGCAACCTGGCCAATGTCATA
CGCTACTTCCCCACACAGGCCCTGAACTTCGCCTTTAAGGATAAGTACAAGCAGCTGTTTCTGGGCGGCG
TGGACAGACACAAGCAGTTCTGGAGGTATTTTGCCGGCAATCTGGCATCCGGAGGAGCAGCAGGAGCCAC
CTCTCTGTGCTTCGTGTACCCTCTGGATTTTGCAAGGACAAGGCTGGCAGCAGACGTGGGCAAGGGCGCC
GCCCAGCGCGAGTTCCACGGCCTGGGCGATTGTATCATCAAGATCTTTAAGAGCGACGGACTGAGGGGAC
TGTACCAGGGCTTCAACGTGTCCGTGCAGGGCATCATCATCTACCGGGCCGCCTATTTTGGCGTGTACGA
CACCGCCAAGGGCATGCTGCCCGATCCTAAGAATGTGCACATCTTCGTGTCTTGGATGATCGCACAGAGC
GTGACCGCAGTGGCAGGACTGGTGTCTTATCCATTTGATACAGTGCGGAGAAGGATGATGATGCAGAGCG
GCAGAAAGGGCGCCGACATCATGTACACCGGCACAGTGGATTGTTGGAGGAAGATCGCCAAGGACGAGGG
CGCCAAGGCCTTCTTTAAGGGCGCCTGGTCCAACGTGCTGAGGGGAATGGGAGGAGCCTTCGTGCTGGTG
CTGTATGACGAGATCAAGAAGTACGTGGACCCAGCTTTCTTGTACAAAGTTGGCATTATAAGAAAGCATT
GCTTATCAATTTGTTGCAACGAACAGGTCACTATCAGTCAAAATAAAATCATTATTTGCCATCCAGCTGA
TATCCCCTATAGTGAGTCGTATTACATGGTCATAGCTGTTTCCTGGCAGCTCTGGCCCGTGTCTCAAAAT
CTCTGATGTTACATTGCACAAGATAAAAATATATCATCATGAACAATAAAACTGTCTGCTTACATAAACA
GTAATACAAGGGGTGTTATGAGCCATATTCAACGGGAAACGTCGAGGCCGCGATTAAATTCCAACATGGA
TGCTGATTTATATGGGTATAAATGGGCTCGCGATAATGTCGGGCAATCAGGTGCGACAATCTATCGCTTG
TATGGGAAGCCCGATGCGCCAGAGTTGTTTCTGAAACATGGCAAAGGTAGCGTTGCCAATGATGTTACAG
ATGAGATGGTCAGACTAAACTGGCTGACGGAATTTATGCCTCTTCCGACCATCAAGCATTTTATCCGTAC
TCCTGATGATGCATGGTTACTCACCACTGCGATCCCCGGAAAAACAGCATTCCAGGTATTAGAAGAATAT
CCTGATTCAGGTGAAAATATTGTTGATGCGCTGGCAGTGTTCCTGCGCCGGTTGCATTCGATTCCTGTTT
GTAATTGTCCTTTTAACAGCGATCGCGTATTTCGTCTCGCTCAGGCGCAATCACGAATGAATAACGGTTT
GGTTGATGCGAGTGATTTTGATGACGAGCGTAATGGCTGGCCTGTTGAACAAGTCTGGAAAGAAATGCAT
AAACTTTTGCCATTCTCACCGGATTCAGTCGTCACTCATGGTGATTTCTCACTTGATAACCTTATTTTTG
ACGAGGGGAAATTAATAGGTTGTATTGATGTTGGACGAGTCGGAATCGCAGACCGATACCAGGATCTTGC
CATCCTATGGAACTGCCTCGGTGAGTTTTCTCCTTCATTACAGAAACGGCTTTTTCAAAAATATGGTATT
GATAATCCTGATATGAATAAATTGCAGTTTCATTTGATGCTCGATGAGTTTTTCTAATCAGAATTGGTTA
ATTGGTTGTAACACTGGCAGAGCATTACGCTGACTTGACGGGACGGCGCAAGCTCATGACCAAAATCCCT
TAACGTGAGTTACGCGTCGTTCCACTGAGCGTCAGACCCCGTAGAAAAGATCAAAGGATCTTCTTGAGAT
CCTTTTTTTCTGCGCGTAATCTGCTGCTTGCAAACAAAAAAACCACCGCTACCAGCGGTGGTTTGTTTGC
CGGATCAAGAGCTACCAACTCTTTTTCCGAAGGTAACTGGCTTCAGCAGAGCGCAGATACCAAATACTGT
TCTTCTAGTGTAGCCGTAGTTAGGCCACCACTTCAAGAACTCTGTAGCACCGCCTACATACCTCGCTCTG
CTAATCCTGTTACCAGTGGCTGCTGCCAGTGGCGATAAGTCGTGTCTTACCGGGTTGGACTCAAGACGAT
AGTTACCGGATAAGGCGCAGCGGTCGGGCTGAACGGGGGGTTCGTGCACACAGCCCAGCTTGGAGCGAAC
GACCTACACCGAACTGAGATACCTACAGCGTGAGCTATGAGAAAGCGCCACGCTTCCCGAAGGGAGAAAG
GCGGACAGGTATCCGGTAAGCGGCAGGGTCGGAACAGGAGAGCGCACGAGGGAGCTTCCAGGGGGAAACG
CCTGGTATCTTTATAGTCCTGTCGGGTTTCGCCACCTCTGACTTGAGCGTCGATTTTTGTGATGCTCGTC
AGGGGGGCGGAGCCTATGGAAAAACGCCAGCAACGCGGCCTTTTTACGGTTCCTGGCCTTTTGCTGGCCT
TTTGCTCACATGTT
Features (pLannotate 1.2.2; 10 found; start..end, strand, type, name):
    121..213     +  CDS            lacI (fragment): lac repressor; lacI; The lac repressor binds to the lac operator to inhibit transcription in E. coli. This inhibition can be relieved by adding lactose or isopropyl-β-D-thiogalactopyranoside (IPTG).
    268..295     -  terminator     rrnB T2 terminator: transcription terminator T2 from the E. coli rrnB gene
    427..470     +  terminator     rrnB T1 terminator: Escherichia coli rrnB; transcription terminator T1 from the E. coli rrnB gene
    517..553     -  CDS            lacZα (fragment): LacZα fragment of β-galactosidase; lacZ fragment
    569..668     +  protein_bind   attL1: mutant version of attL; recombination site for the Gateway® LR reaction LR Clonase™
    674..1567    +  CDS            SLC25A4: ADT1_HUMAN - Also known as AAC1 From Homo sapiens (Human).
   1569..1668    -  protein_bind   attL2: mutant version of attL; recombination site for the Gateway® LR reaction LR Clonase™
   1686..1704    -  promoter       T7 promoter: promoter for bacteriophage T7 RNA polymerase
   1838..2647    +  CDS            KanR: aminoglycoside phosphotransferase; aph(3')-Ia; confers resistance to kanamycin in bacteria or G418 (Geneticin®) in eukaryotes
   2794..3382    +  rep_origin     ori: high-copy-number ColE1/pMB1/pBR322/pUC origin of replication
