[The description below was written by a language model from this plasmid's Addgene catalogue record and pLannotate feature annotations shown in this document.]
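Description:
pDONR221_SLC25A4 is a Gateway entry clone built on the pDONR221 backbone, carrying a codon-optimized open reading frame for human SLC25A4, the mitochondrial ADP/ATP carrier also known as ANT1 or AAC1. The full sequenced plasmid is about 3.4 kb. It is propagated in E. coli from a high-copy ColE1/pUC-type origin and selected with kanamycin through an aminoglycoside phosphotransferase (KanR) gene.

The 894 bp SLC25A4 coding sequence sits between attL1 and attL2, the recombination sites produced when an insert is moved into a donor vector. These sites allow directional, in-frame transfer of the ORF into any attR-containing destination vector by an LR Clonase reaction. Upstream of the cassette, the rrnB T1 and T2 transcription terminators insulate the insert from read-through transcription in bacteria. Short lacI and lacZα fragments are annotated nearby as backbone remnants rather than functional genes. A T7 promoter lies just outside attL2, pointing back towards the insert, and M13 forward and reverse sites are listed for sequencing the insert.

Although the catalogue classifies the vector type as mammalian expression, no eukaryotic promoter, polyadenylation signal, epitope tag or reporter is annotated, so the plasmid does not drive expression in mammalian cells. Expression context and any fusion tags come from the chosen destination vector. The record does not say whether the ORF retains a stop codon. The clone belongs to a large collection of solute carrier (SLC) transporter constructs and serves as a source for subcloning SLC25A4 into custom expression vectors for transporter studies.
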