Addgene plasmid #131982: pDONR221_SLC25A4
Purpose: Gateway entry clone with codon-optimized ORF sequence for subcloning into custom expression vectors
Depositing lab: RESOLUTE Consortium & Giulio Superti-Furga. Depositing organization: CeMM Research Center for Molecular Medicine. Publication: The RESOLUTE consortium: unlocking SLC transporters for drug discovery. Superti-Furga G, Lackner D, Wiedmer T, Ingles-Prieto A, Barbosa B, Girardi E, Goldmann U, Gurtl B, Klavins K, Klimek C, Lindinger S, Lineiro-Retes E, Muller AC, Onstein S, Redinger G, Reil D, Sedlyarov V, Wolf G, Crawford M, Everley R, ... Steppan CM. Nat Rev Drug Discov. 2020 Jul;19(7):429-430. doi: 10.1038/d41573-020-00056-6. PubMed 32265506.
Backbone
  Vector backbone: pDONR221
  Backbone manufacturer: Thermo Fisher Scientific
  Backbone size w/o insert (bp): 2550
  Vector type: Mammalian Expression
Growth in bacteria
  Bacterial resistance: Kanamycin, 50 μg/mL
  Growth temperature: 37°C
  Growth strain: Stbl3
  Copy number: High Copy
Gene/Insert
  Gene/Insert name: SLC25A4 (alt name: T1, PEO3, PEO2, ANT1)
  Species: H. sapiens (human)
  Insert size (bp): 894
  Entrez Gene: SLC25A4 (a.k.a. AAC1, ANT, ANT 1, ANT1, MTDPS12, MTDPS12A, PEO2, PEO3, PEOA2, T1)
  Cloning method: Gateway Cloning
  Sequencing primers: 5′ M13-fwd; 3′ M13-rev
Terms and licenses: Academic/Nonprofit Terms; Industry Terms
Depositor comments: For more information on the full Resolute plasmid collection, please see www.addgene.org/depositor-collections/re-solute/. Please provide your feedback on this plasmid to the RESOLUTE consortium by filling out their RESOLUTE repository feedback form: https://forms.office.com/Pages/ResponsePage.aspx?id=0e05yklzmkS7rjFGQL4N7z4feCLQvEJAmVcOCM_u885UN1JJRko0Ukg4TVQwNTZLOUxPQVJWT1NHUCQlQCN0PWcu
How to cite: pDONR221_SLC25A4 was a gift from RESOLUTE Consortium & Giulio Superti-Furga (Addgene plasmid # 131982 ; http://n2t.net/addgene:131982 ; RRID:Addgene_131982)
