>Addgene plasmid #131982 | pDONR221_SLC25A4 | depositor partial sequence | sequence record 253364 | Codon-optimized ORF of SLC25A4
ATGGGCGACCACGCCTGGTCCTTCCTGAAGGATTTTCTGGCAGGAGGAGTGGCAGCAGCCGTGTCTAAGA
CCGCCGTGGCCCCCATCGAGAGAGTGAAGCTGCTGCTGCAGGTGCAGCACGCCAGCAAGCAGATCTCCGC
CGAGAAGCAGTATAAGGGCATCATCGATTGCGTGGTGAGGATCCCAAAGGAGCAGGGCTTCCTGAGCTTT
TGGCGCGGCAACCTGGCCAATGTCATACGCTACTTCCCCACACAGGCCCTGAACTTCGCCTTTAAGGATA
AGTACAAGCAGCTGTTTCTGGGCGGCGTGGACAGACACAAGCAGTTCTGGAGGTATTTTGCCGGCAATCT
GGCATCCGGAGGAGCAGCAGGAGCCACCTCTCTGTGCTTCGTGTACCCTCTGGATTTTGCAAGGACAAGG
CTGGCAGCAGACGTGGGCAAGGGCGCCGCCCAGCGCGAGTTCCACGGCCTGGGCGATTGTATCATCAAGA
TCTTTAAGAGCGACGGACTGAGGGGACTGTACCAGGGCTTCAACGTGTCCGTGCAGGGCATCATCATCTA
CCGGGCCGCCTATTTTGGCGTGTACGACACCGCCAAGGGCATGCTGCCCGATCCTAAGAATGTGCACATC
TTCGTGTCTTGGATGATCGCACAGAGCGTGACCGCAGTGGCAGGACTGGTGTCTTATCCATTTGATACAG
TGCGGAGAAGGATGATGATGCAGAGCGGCAGAAAGGGCGCCGACATCATGTACACCGGCACAGTGGATTG
TTGGAGGAAGATCGCCAAGGACGAGGGCGCCAAGGCCTTCTTTAAGGGCGCCTGGTCCAACGTGCTGAGG
GGAATGGGAGGAGCCTTCGTGCTGGTGCTGTATGACGAGATCAAGAAGTACGTG
